>Addgene plasmid #109128 | pCAG-ChroME(S273A)-mRuby2-ST | addgene full sequence | sequence record 213543 | Addgene NGS Result
GGTCGACATTGATTATTGACTAGTTATTAATAGTAATCAATTACGGGGTCATTAGTTCATAGCCCATATA
TGGAGTTCCGCGTTACATAACTTACGGTAAATGGCCCGCCTGGCTGACCGCCCAACGACCCCCGCCCATT
GACGTCAATAATGACGTATGTTCCCATAGTAACGCCAATAGGGACTTTCCATTGACGTCAATGGGTGGAG
TATTTACGGTAAACTGCCCACTTGGCAGTACATCAAGTGTATCATATGCCAAGTACGCCCCCTATTGACG
TCAATGACGGTAAATGGCCCGCCTGGCATTATGCCCAGTACATGACCTTATGGGACTTTCCTACTTGGCA
GTACATCTACGTATTAGTCATCGCTATTACCATGGTCGAGGTGAGCCCCACGTTCTGCTTCACTCTCCCC
ATCTCCCCCCCCTCCCCACCCCCAATTTTGTATTTATTTATTTTTTAATTATTTTGTGCAGCGATGGGGG
CGGGGGGGGGGGGGGCGCGCGCCGGGGGGGGCGGGGGGGGGGGGGGGGGGGGGGGGGGCGGGGCGGAGAG
GTGCGGCGGCAGCCAATCAGAGCGGCGCGCTCCGAAAGTTTCCTTTTATGGCGAGGCGGCGGCGGCGGCG
GCCCTATAAAAAGCGAAGCGCGCGGCGGGCGGGAGTCGCTGCGCGCTGCCTTCGCCCCGTGCCCCGCTCC
GCCGCCGCCTCGCGCCGCCCGCCCCGGCTCTGACTGACCGCGTTACTCCCACAGGTGAGCGGGCGGGACG
GCCCTTCTCCTCCGGGCTGTAATTAGCGCTTGGTTTAATGACGGCTTGTTTCTTTTCTGTGGCTGCGTGA
AAGCCTTGAGGGGCTCCGGGAGGGCCCTTTGTGCGGGGGGAGCGGCTCGGGGGGTGCGTGCGTGTGTGTG
TGCGTGGGGAGCGCCGCGTGCGGCTCCGCGCTGCCCGGCGGCTGTGAGCGCTGCGGGCGCGGCGCGGGGC
TTTGTGCGCTCCGCAGTGTGCGCGAGGGGAGCGCGGCCGGGGGCGGTGCCCCGCGGTGCGGGGGGGGCTG
CGAGGGGAACAAAGGCTGCGTGCGGGGTGTGTGCGTGGGGGGGTGAGCAGGGGGTGTGGGCGCGTCGGTC
GGGCTGCAACCCCCCCTGCACCCCCCTCCCCGAGTTGCTGAGCACGGCCCGGCTTCGGGTGCGGGGCTCC
GTACGGGGCGTGGCGCGGGGCTCGCCGTGCCGGGCGGGGGGTGGCGGCAGGTGGGGGTGCCGGGCGGGGC
GGGGCCGCCTCGGGCCGGGGAGGGCTCGGGGGAGGGGCGCGGCGGCCCCCGGAGCGCCGGCGGCTGTCGA
GGCGCGGCGAGCCGCAGCCATTGCCTTTTATGGTAATCGTGCGAGAGGGCGCAGGGACTTCCTTTGTCCC
AAATCTGTGCGGAGCCGAAATCTGGGAGGCGCCGCCGCACCCCCTCTAGCGGGCGCGGGGCGAAGCGGTG
CGGCGCCGGCAGGAAGGAAATGGGCGGGGAGGGCCTTCGTGCGTCGCCGCGCCGCCGTCCCCTTCTCCCT
CTCCAGCCTCGGGGCTGTCCGCGGGGGGACGGCTGCCTTCGGGGGGGACGGGGCAGGGCGGGGTTCGGCT
TCTGGCGTGTGACCGGCGGCTCTAGAGCCTCTGCTAACCATGTTCATGCCTTCTTCTTTTTCCTACAGCT
CCTGGGCAACGTGCTGGTTATTGTGCTGTCTCATCATTTTGGCAAAGAATTCGGTACCGCGGGCCCGGGA
TCCACCGGTGCTAGTATGGAAACAGCCGCCACAATGACCCACGCCTTTATCTCAGCCGTGCCTAGCGCCG
AAGCCACAATTAGAGGCCTGCTGAGCGCCGCAGCAGTGGTGACACCAGCAGCAGACGCTCACGGAGAAAC
CTCTAACGCCACAACAGCCGGAGCCGATCACGGTTGCTTCCCCCACATCAACCACGGAACCGAGCTGCAG
CACAAGATCGCAGTGGGACTCCAGTGGTTCACCGTGATCGTGGCTATCGTGCAGCTCATCTTCTACGGTT
GGCACAGCTTCAAGGCCACAACCGGCTGGGAGGAGGTCTACGTCTGCGTGATCGAGCTCGTCAAGTGCTT
CATCGAGCTGTTCCACGAGGTCGACAGCCCAGCCACAGTGTACCAGACCAACGGAGGAGCCGTGATTTGG
CTGCGGTACAGCGAGTGGCTCCTGACTTGCCCCGTGATCCTGATCCACCTGAGCAACCTGACCGGACTGC
ACGAAGAGTACAGCAAGCGGACCATGACCATCCTGGTGACCGACATCGGCAACATCGTGTGGGGGATCAC
AGCCGCCTTTACAAAGGGCCCCCTGAAGATCCTGTTCTTCATGATCGGCCTGTTCTACGGCGTGACTTGC
TTCTTCCAGATCGCCAAGGTGTATATCGAGAGCTACCACACCCTGCCCAAAGGCGTCTGCCGGAAGATTT
GCAAGATCATGGCCTACGTCTTCTTCTGCTCTTGGCTGATGTTCCCCGTGATGTTCATCGCCGGACACGA
GGGACTGGGCCTGATCACACCTTACACCAGCGGAATCGGCCACCTGATCCTGGATCTGATCGCCAAGAAC
ACTTGGGGCTTCCTGGGCCACCACCTGAGAGTGAAGATCCACGAGCACATCCTGATCCACGGCGACATCC
GGAAGACAACCACCATCAACGTGGCCGGCGAGAACATGGAGATCGAGACCTTCGTCGACGAGGAGGAGGA
GGGAGGAGTGGCGGCCGCACCGGTAATGGTGTCTAAGGGCGAAGAGCTGATCAAGGAAAATATGCGTATG
AAGGTGGTCATGGAAGGTTCGGTCAACGGCCACCAATTCAAATGCACAGGTGAAGGAGAAGGCAATCCGT
ACATGGGAACTCAAACCATGAGGATCAAAGTCATCGAGGGAGGACCCCTGCCATTTGCCTTTGACATTCT
TGCCACGTCGTTCATGTATGGCAGCCGTACTTTTATCAAGTACCCGAAAGGCATTCCTGATTTCTTTAAA
CAGTCCTTTCCTGAGGGTTTTACTTGGGAAAGAGTTACGAGATACGAAGATGGTGGAGTCGTCACCGTCA
TGCAGGACACCAGCCTTGAGGATGGCTGTCTCGTTTACCACGTCCAAGTCAGAGGGGTAAACTTTCCCTC
CAATGGTCCCGTGATGCAGAAGAAGACCAAGGGTTGGGAGCCTAATACAGAGATGATGTATCCAGCAGAT
GGTGGTCTGAGGGGATACACTCATATGGCACTGAAAGTTGATGGTGGTGGCCATCTGTCTTGCTCTTTCG
TAACAACTTACAGGTCAAAAAAGACCGTCGGGAACATCAAGATGCCCGGTATCCATGCCGTTGATCACCG
CCTGGAAAGGTTAGAGGAAAGTGACAATGAAATGTTCGTAGTACAACGCGAACACGCAGTTGCCAAGTTC
GCCGGGCTTGGTGGTGGGATGGACGAGCTGTACAAGGCCCTAGAGCAGTCCCAGCCCATCCTCAACACCA
AGGAGATGGCCCCGCAGAGCAAGCCTCCAGAGGAGCTGGAGATGAGCAGCATGCCCAGCCCCGTGGCCCC
TCTGCCCGCACGCACGGAGGGCGTCATCGACATGCGGAGCATGTCCAGCATTGACAGCTTCATCAGCTGT
GCCACGGACTTCCCTGAAGCCACCAGATTCTAACTCGAGGCCGCAGGTAAGTATCAAGGTTACAAGACAG
GTTTAAGGAGACCAATAGAAACTGGGCTTGTCGAGACAGAGAAGACTCTTGCGTTTCTGATAGGCACCTA
TTGGTCTTACTGACATCCACTTTGCCTTTCTCTCCACAGGTGTCGACAATCAACCTCTGGATTACAAAAT
TTGTGAAAGATTGACTGGTATTCTTAACTATGTTGCTCCTTTTACGCTATGTGGATACGCTGCTTTAATG
CCTTTGTATCATGCTATTGCTTCCCGTATGGCTTTCATTTTCTCCTCCTTGTATAAATCCTGGTTGCTGT
CTCTTTATGAGGAGTTGTGGCCCGTTGTCAGGCAACGTGGCGTGGTGTGCACTGTGTTTGCTGACGCAAC
CCCCACTGGTTGGGGCATTGCCACCACCTGTCAGCTCCTTTCCGGGACTTTCGCTTTCCCCCTCCCTATT
GCCACGGCGGAACTCATCGCCGCCTGCCTTGCCCGCTGCTGGACAGGGGCTCGGCTGTTGGGCACTGACA
ATTCCGTGGTGTTGTCGGGGAAGCTGACGTCCTTTCCATGGCTGCTCGCCTGTGTTGCCACCTGGATTCT
GCGCGGGACGTCCTTCTGCTACGTCCCTTCGGCCCTCAATCCAGCGGACCTTCCTTCCCGCGGCCTGCTG
CCGGCTCTGCGGCCTCTTCCGCGTCTTCGCCTTCGCCCTCAGACGAGTCGGATCTCCCTTTGGGCCGCCT
CCCCGCCTGGAATTCGAGCTCGGTACGATCAGCCTCGACTGTGCCTTCTAGTTGCCAGCCATCTGTTGTT
TGCCCCTCCCCCGTGCCTTCCTTGACCCTGGAAGGTGCCACTCCCACTGTCCTTTCCTAATAAAATGAGG
AAATTGCATCGCATTGTCTGAGTAGGTGTCATTCTATTCTGGGGGGTGGGGTGGGGCAGGACAGCAAGGG
GGAGGATTGGGAAGACAATAGCCCAGCTTTTGTTCCCTTTAGTGAGGGTTAATTGCGCGCTTGGCGTAAT
CATGGTCATAGCTGTTTCCTGTGTGAAATTGTTATCCGCTAATTCACTCCTCAGGTGCAGGCTGCCTATC
AGAAGGTGGTGGCTGGTGTGGCCAATGCCCTGGCTCACAAATACCACTGAGATCTTTTTCCCTCTGCCAA
AAATTATGGGGACATCATGAAGCCCCTTGAGCATCTGACTTCTGGCTAATAAAGGAAATTTATTTTCATT
GCAATAGTGTGTTGGAATTTTTTGTGTCTCTCACTCGGAAGGACATATGGGAGGGCAAATCATTTAAAAC
ATCAGAATGAGTATTTGGTTTAGAGTTTGGCAACATATGCCCATATGCTGGCTGCCATGAACAAAGGTTG
GCTATAAAGAGGTCATCAGTATATGAAACAGCCCCCTGCTGTCCATTCCTTATTCCATAGAAAAGCCTTG
ACTTGAGGTTAGATTTTTTTTATATTTTGTTTTGTGTTATTTTTTTCTTTAACATCCCTAAAATTTTCCT
TACATGTTTTACTAGCCAGATTTTTCCTCCTCTCCTGACTACTCCCAGTCATAGCTGTCCCTCTTCTCTT
ATGGAGATCCCTCGACCTGCAGCCCAAGCTTGGCGTAATCATGGTCATAGCTGTTTCCTGTGTGAAATTG
TTATCCGCTCACAATTCCACACAACATACGAGCCGGAAGCATAAAGTGTAAAGCCTGGGGTGCCTAATGA
GTGAGCTAACTCACATTAATTGCGTTGCGCTCACTGCCCGCTTTCCAGTCGGGAAACCTGTCGTGCCAGC
GGATCCGCATCTCAATTAGTCAGCAACCATAGTCCCGCCCCTAACTCCGCCCATCCCGCCCCTAACTCCG
CCCAGTTCCGCCCATTCTCCGCCCCATGGCTGACTAATTTTTTTTATTTATGCAGAGGCCGAGGCCGCCT
CGGCCTCTGAGCTATTCCAGAAGTAGTGAGGAGGCTTTTTTGGAGGCCTAGGCTTTTGCAAAAAGCTAAC
TTGTTTATTGCAGCTTATAATGGTTACAAATAAAGCAATAGCATCACAAATTTCACAAATAAAGCATTTT
TTTCACTGCATTCTAGTTGTGGTTTGTCCAAACTCATCAATGTATCTTATCATGTCTGGATCCGCTGCAT
TAATGAATCGGCCAACGCGCGGGGAGAGGCGGTTTGCGTATTGGGCGCTCTTCCGCTTCCTCGCTCACTG
ACTCGCTGCGCTCGGTCGTTCGGCTGCGGCGAGCGGTATCAGCTCACTCAAAGGCGGTAATACGGTTATC
CACAGAATCAGGGGATAACGCAGGAAAGAACATGTGAGCAAAAGGCCAGCAAAAGGCCAGGAACCGTAAA
AAGGCCGCGTTGCTGGCGTTTTTCCATAGGCTCCGCCCCCCTGACGAGCATCACAAAAATCGACGCTCAA
GTCAGAGGTGGCGAAACCCGACAGGACTATAAAGATACCAGGCGTTTCCCCCTGGAAGCTCCCTCGTGCG
CTCTCCTGTTCCGACCCTGCCGCTTACCGGATACCTGTCCGCCTTTCTCCCTTCGGGAAGCGTGGCGCTT
TCTCATAGCTCACGCTGTAGGTATCTCAGTTCGGTGTAGGTCGTTCGCTCCAAGCTGGGCTGTGTGCACG
AACCCCCCGTTCAGCCCGACCGCTGCGCCTTATCCGGTAACTATCGTCTTGAGTCCAACCCGGTAAGACA
CGACTTATCGCCACTGGCAGCAGCCACTGGTAACAGGATTAGCAGAGCGAGGTATGTAGGCGGTGCTACA
GAGTTCTTGAAGTGGTGGCCTAACTACGGCTACACTAGAAGAACAGTATTTGGTATCTGCGCTCTGCTGA
AGCCAGTTACCTTCGGAAAAAGAGTTGGTAGCTCTTGATCCGGCAAACAAACCACCGCTGGTAGCGGTGG
TTTTTTTGTTTGCAAGCAGCAGATTACGCGCAGAAAAAAAGGATCTCAAGAAGATCCTTTGATCTTTTCT
ACGGGGTCTGACGCTCAGTGGAACGAAAACTCACGTTAAGGGATTTTGGTCATGAGATTATCAAAAAGGA
TCTTCACCTAGATCCTTTTAAATTAAAAATGAAGTTTTAAATCAATCTAAAGTATATATGAGTAAACTTG
GTCTGACAGTTACCAATGCTTAATCAGTGAGGCACCTATCTCAGCGATCTGTCTATTTCGTTCATCCATA
GTTGCCTGACTCCCCGTCGTGTAGATAACTACGATACGGGAGGGCTTACCATCTGGCCCCAGTGCTGCAA
TGATACCGCGAGACCCACGCTCACCGGCTCCAGATTTATCAGCAATAAACCAGCCAGCCGGAAGGGCCGA
GCGCAGAAGTGGTCCTGCAACTTTATCCGCCTCCATCCAGTCTATTAATTGTTGCCGGGAAGCTAGAGTA
AGTAGTTCGCCAGTTAATAGTTTGCGCAACGTTGTTGCCATTGCTACAGGCATCGTGGTGTCACGCTCGT
CGTTTGGTATGGCTTCATTCAGCTCCGGTTCCCAACGATCAAGGCGAGTTACATGATCCCCCATGTTGTG
CAAAAAAGCGGTTAGCTCCTTCGGTCCTCCGATCGTTGTCAGAAGTAAGTTGGCCGCAGTGTTATCACTC
ATGGTTATGGCAGCACTGCATAATTCTCTTACTGTCATGCCATCCGTAAGATGCTTTTCTGTGACTGGTG
AGTACTCAACCAAGTCATTCTGAGAATAGTGTATGCGGCGACCGAGTTGCTCTTGCCCGGCGTCAATACG
GGATAATACCGCGCCACATAGCAGAACTTTAAAAGTGCTCATCATTGGAAAACGTTCTTCGGGGCGAAAA
CTCTCAAGGATCTTACCGCTGTTGAGATCCAGTTCGATGTAACCCACTCGTGCACCCAACTGATCTTCAG
CATCTTTTACTTTCACCAGCGTTTCTGGGTGAGCAAAAACAGGAAGGCAAAATGCCGCAAAAAAGGGAAT
AAGGGCGACACGGAAATGTTGAATACTCATACTCTTCCTTTTTCAATATTATTGAAGCATTTATCAGGGT
TATTGTCTCATGAGCGGATACATATTTGAATGTATTTAGAAAAATAAACAAATAGGGGTTCCGCGCACAT
TTCCCCGAAAAGTGCCACCTG
Features (pLannotate 1.2.2; 26 found; start..end, strand, type, name):
      5..384     +  enhancer       CMV enhancer: human cytomegalovirus immediate early enhancer
    386..661     +  promoter       chicken β-actin promoter: No description available
    662..1678    +  intron         chimeric intron: chimera between introns from chicken β-actin and rabbit β-globin
   1676..1732    +  CDS            HBB (fragment): HBB_LEPEU - Experimental evidence at protein level: Swiss-Prot protein existence level 1. Involved in oxygen transport from the lung to the various peripheral tissues. From Lepus europaeus (European hare).
   1732..1759    +  misc_feature   MCS (fragment): multiple cloning site
   2392..2419    +  CDS            CoChR (fragment): high-photocurrent channelrhodopsin from Chloromonas oogama (Shemesh et al., 2017)
   2756..3466    +  CDS            mRuby2: mRuby2 is a basic (constitutively fluorescent) red fluorescent protein published in 2012, derived from Entacmaea quadricolor. It has moderate acid sensitivity.
   3449..3670    +  CDS            Kcnb1 (fragment): KCNB1_RAT - Experimental evidence at protein level: Swiss-Prot protein existence level 1. Voltage-gated potassium channel that mediates transmembrane potassium transport in excitable membranes, primarily in the brain, but also in the pancreas and cardiovascular system. Contributes to the regulation of the action potential (AP) repolarization, duration and frequency of repetitive AP firing in neurons, muscle cells and endocrine cells and plays a role in homeostatic attenuation of electrical excitability throughout the brain (PubMed:10024359, PubMed:10618149, PubMed:12451110, PubMed:17379638, Pu
   3687..3819    +  intron         chimeric intron: chimera between introns from human β-globin and immunoglobulin heavy chain genes
   3828..4416    +  misc_feature   WPRE: woodchuck hepatitis virus posttranscriptional regulatory element
   4420..4436    +  misc_feature   MCS (fragment): pUC18/19 multiple cloning site
   4449..4560    +  polyA_signal   bGH poly(A) signal: bovine growth hormone polyadenylation signal
   4656..4674    -  promoter       T3 promoter: promoter for bacteriophage T3 RNA polymerase
   4733..4807    +  CDS            HBB (fragment): HBB_PONPY - Experimental evidence at transcript level: Swiss-Prot protein existence level 2. Involved in oxygen transport from the lung to the various peripheral tissues. From Pongo pygmaeus (Bornean orangutan).
   4878..4933    +  polyA_signal   β-globin poly(A) signal: rabbit β-globin polyadenylation signal (Gil and Proudfoot, 1987)
   5318..5334    -  protein_bind   lac operator: The lac repressor binds to the lac operator to inhibit transcription in E. coli. This inhibition can be relieved by adding lactose or isopropyl-β-D-thiogalactopyranoside (IPTG). lac repressor encoded by lacI
   5342..5372    -  promoter       lac promoter: promoter for the E. coli lac operon
   5387..5408    -  protein_bind   CAP binding site: CAP binding activates transcription in the presence of cAMP. E. coli catabolite activator protein
   5421..5460    -  CDS            lacI (fragment): lac repressor; lacI; The lac repressor binds to the lac operator to inhibit transcription in E. coli. This inhibition can be relieved by adding lactose or isopropyl-β-D-thiogalactopyranoside (IPTG).
   5467..5489    +  promoter       SV40 promoter (fragment): SV40 enhancer and early promoter
   5513..5648    +  rep_origin     SV40 ori: SV40 origin of replication
   5668..5802    +  polyA_signal   SV40 poly(A) signal: SV40 polyadenylation signal
   5804..5858    -  CDS            lacI (fragment): lac repressor; lacI; The lac repressor binds to the lac operator to inhibit transcription in E. coli. This inhibition can be relieved by adding lactose or isopropyl-β-D-thiogalactopyranoside (IPTG).
   6041..6629    -  rep_origin     ori: high-copy-number ColE1/pMB1/pBR322/pUC origin of replication
   6800..7660    -  CDS            AmpR: β-lactamase; bla; confers resistance to ampicillin, carbenicillin, and related antibiotics
   7661..7765    -  promoter       AmpR promoter: bla
