[The description below was written by a language model from this plasmid's Addgene catalogue record and pLannotate feature annotations shown in this document.]
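Description:
pCAG-ChroME(S273A)-mRuby2-ST is a mammalian expression plasmid built on the pCAGGS backbone, about 7.8 kb in total (the catalogue lists 7,763 bp; the sequenced record is 7,791 nt). It is maintained in E. coli through a high-copy ColE1/pUC-type origin and selected with ampicillin via the β-lactamase gene and its native promoter. The backbone also carries an SV40 origin with an adjacent SV40 poly(A) signal, and remnants of lac regulatory sequences and a T3 promoter that play no evident role in the payload's expression.

The roughly 1.9 kb insert is driven by the CAG promoter, annotated here as its three parts: the CMV immediate-early enhancer, the chicken β-actin promoter and the chicken β-actin/rabbit β-globin chimeric intron, which together give strong, broad expression in mammalian cells. The open reading frame encodes ChroME, a modified cation channelrhodopsin, carrying an S273A substitution. The annotation tool did not recognise this opsin as a whole and flagged only a short stretch resembling the channelrhodopsin CoChR. The record does not state what effect the S273A change has. The opsin is fused to the red fluorescent protein mRuby2, followed by a fragment matching rat Kcnb1 (the Kv2.1 potassium channel), which corresponds to the "ST" soma-targeting tag that restricts the fusion to the neuronal soma and proximal dendrites. Downstream lie a short chimeric intron, a WPRE to boost transcript stability and expression, and a bGH poly(A) signal, with the backbone's rabbit β-globin poly(A) signal further on.

The construct is intended for optogenetic activation of neurons. The mRuby2 tag marks expressing cells, and somatic restriction of the opsin supports precise optical control of neural ensemble activity.
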