Addgene plasmid #109128: pCAG-ChroME(S273A)-mRuby2-ST
Purpose: Modified cation channelrhodopsin ChroME fused to mRuby2 fluorophore and targeted to the neuronal soma and proximal dendrites
Depositing lab: Hillel Adesnik. Depositing organization: University of California, Berkeley. Publication: Precise multimodal optical control of neural ensemble activity. Mardinly AR, Oldenburg IA, Pegard NC, Sridharan S, Lyall EH, Chesnov K, Brohawn SG, Waller L, Adesnik H. Nat Neurosci. 2018 Apr 30. pii: 10.1038/s41593-018-0139-8. doi: 10.1038/s41593-018-0139-8. PubMed 29713079.
Backbone
  Vector backbone: pCAGGS
  Backbone size w/o insert (bp): 5855
  Total vector size (bp): 7763
  Vector type: Mammalian Expression
Growth in bacteria
  Bacterial resistance: Ampicillin, 100 μg/mL
  Growth temperature: 37°C
  Growth strain: DH5alpha
  Copy number: High Copy
Gene/Insert
  Gene/Insert name: ChroME(S273A)-mRuby2-ST
  Insert size (bp): 1908
  Promoter: CAG
  Cloning method: Ligation Independent Cloning
  Sequencing primers: 5′ Custom; 3′ WPRE_R
Terms and licenses: Academic/Nonprofit Terms; Industry Terms: Not Available to Industry
How to cite: pCAG-ChroME(S273A)-mRuby2-ST was a gift from Hillel Adesnik (Addgene plasmid # 109128 ; http://n2t.net/addgene:109128 ; RRID:Addgene_109128)
