>Addgene plasmid #109128 | pCAG-ChroME(S273A)-mRuby2-ST | depositor partial sequence | sequence record 211247 | pCAG-ChroME(S273A)-mRuby2-ST sequence 1908 bps
ATGGAAACAGCCGCCACAATGACCCACGCCTTTATCTCAGCCGTGCCTAGCGCCGAAGCCACAATTAGAG
GCCTGCTGAGCGCCGCAGCAGTGGTGACACCAGCAGCAGACGCTCACGGAGAAACCTCTAACGCCACAAC
AGCCGGAGCCGATCACGGTTGCTTCCCCCACATCAACCACGGAACCGAGCTGCAGCACAAGATCGCAGTG
GGACTCCAGTGGTTCACCGTGATCGTGGCTATCGTGCAGCTCATCTTCTACGGTTGGCACAGCTTCAAGG
CCACAACCGGCTGGGAGGAGGTCTACGTCTGCGTGATCGAGCTCGTCAAGTGCTTCATCGAGCTGTTCCA
CGAGGTCGACAGCCCAGCCACAGTGTACCAGACCAACGGAGGAGCCGTGATTTGGCTGCGGTACAGCGAG
TGGCTCCTGACTTGCCCCGTGATCCTGATCCACCTGAGCAACCTGACCGGACTGCACGAAGAGTACAGCA
AGCGGACCATGACCATCCTGGTGACCGACATCGGCAACATCGTGTGGGGGATCACAGCCGCCTTTACAAA
GGGCCCCCTGAAGATCCTGTTCTTCATGATCGGCCTGTTCTACGGCGTGACTTGCTTCTTCCAGATCGCC
AAGGTGTATATCGAGAGCTACCACACCCTGCCCAAAGGCGTCTGCCGGAAGATTTGCAAGATCATGGCCT
ACGTCTTCTTCTGCTCTTGGCTGATGTTCCCCGTGATGTTCATCGCCGGACACGAGGGACTGGGCCTGAT
CACACCTTACACCAGCGGAATCGGCCACCTGATCCTGGATCTGATCGCCAAGAACACTTGGGGCTTCCTG
GGCCACCACCTGAGAGTGAAGATCCACGAGCACATCCTGATCCACGGCGACATCCGGAAGACAACCACCA
TCAACGTGGCCGGCGAGAACATGGAGATCGAGACCTTCGTCGACGAGGAGGAGGAGGGAGGAGTGGCGGC
CGCACCGGTAATGGTGTCTAAGGGCGAAGAGCTGATCAAGGAAAATATGCGTATGAAGGTGGTCATGGAA
GGTTCGGTCAACGGCCACCAATTCAAATGCACAGGTGAAGGAGAAGGCAATCCGTACATGGGAACTCAAA
CCATGAGGATCAAAGTCATCGAGGGAGGACCCCTGCCATTTGCCTTTGACATTCTTGCCACGTCGTTCAT
GTATGGCAGCCGTACTTTTATCAAGTACCCGAAAGGCATTCCTGATTTCTTTAAACAGTCCTTTCCTGAG
GGTTTTACTTGGGAAAGAGTTACGAGATACGAAGATGGTGGAGTCGTCACCGTCATGCAGGACACCAGCC
TTGAGGATGGCTGTCTCGTTTACCACGTCCAAGTCAGAGGGGTAAACTTTCCCTCCAATGGTCCCGTGAT
GCAGAAGAAGACCAAGGGTTGGGAGCCTAATACAGAGATGATGTATCCAGCAGATGGTGGTCTGAGGGGA
TACACTCATATGGCACTGAAAGTTGATGGTGGTGGCCATCTGTCTTGCTCTTTCGTAACAACTTACAGGT
CAAAAAAGACCGTCGGGAACATCAAGATGCCCGGTATCCATGCCGTTGATCACCGCCTGGAAAGGTTAGA
GGAAAGTGACAATGAAATGTTCGTAGTACAACGCGAACACGCAGTTGCCAAGTTCGCCGGGCTTGGTGGT
GGGATGGACGAGCTGTACAAGGCCCTAGAGCAGTCCCAGCCCATCCTCAACACCAAGGAGATGGCCCCGC
AGAGCAAGCCTCCAGAGGAGCTGGAGATGAGCAGCATGCCCAGCCCCGTGGCCCCTCTGCCCGCACGCAC
GGAGGGCGTCATCGACATGCGGAGCATGTCCAGCATTGACAGCTTCATCAGCTGTGCCACGGACTTCCCT
GAAGCCACCAGATTCTAA
